>Addgene plasmid #89787 | Ppj217(JBEI-13454) | addgene full sequence | sequence record 177975 | Addgene NGS Result
GAGCGAGGGCGTGCAAGATTCCGAATACCGCAAGCGACAGGCCGATCATCGTCGCGCTCCAGCGAAAGCG
GTCCTCGCCGAAAATGACCCAGAGCGCTGCCGGCACCTGTCCTACGAGTTGCATGATAAAGAAGACAGTC
ATAAGTGCGGCGACGATAGTCATGCCCCGCGCCCACCGGAAGGAGCTGACTGGGTTGAAGGCTCTCAAGG
GCATCGGTCGAGATCCCGGTGCCTAATGAGTGAGCTAACTTACATTAATTGCGTTGCGCTCACTGCCCGC
TTTCCAGTCGGGAAACCTGTCGTGCCAGCTGCATTAATGAATCGGCCAACGCGCGGGGAGAGGCGGTTTG
CGTATTGGGCGCCAGGGTGGTTTTTCTTTTCACCAGTGAGACGGGCAACAGCTGATTGCCCTTCACCGCC
TGGCCCTGAGAGAGTTGCAGCAAGCGGTCCACGCTGGTTTGCCCCAGCAGGCGAAAATCCTGTTTGATGG
TGGTTAACGGCGGGATATAACATGAGCTGTCTTCGGTATCGTCGTATCCCACTACCGAGATATCCGCACC
AACGCGCAGCCCGGACTCGGTAATGGCGCGCATTGCGCCCAGCGCCATCTGATCGTTGGCAACCAGCATC
GCAGTGGGAACGATGCCCTCATTCAGCATTTGCATGGTTTGTTGAAAACCGGACATGGCACTCCAGTCGC
CTTCCCGTTCCGCTATCGGCTGAATTTGATTGCGAGTGAGATATTTATGCCAGCCAGCCAGACGCAGACG
CGCCGAGACAGAACTTAATGGGCCCGCTAACAGCGCGATTTGCTGGTGACCCAATGCGACCAGATGCTCC
ACGCCCAGTCGCGTACCGTCTTCATGGGAGAAAATAATACTGTTGATGGGTGTCTGGTCAGAGACATCAA
GAAATAACGCCGGAACATTAGTGCAGGCAGCTTCCACAGCAATGGCATCCTGGTCATCCAGCGGATAGTT
AATGATCAGCCCACTGACGCGTTGCGCGAGAAGATTGTGCACCGCCGCTTTACAGGCTTCGACGCCGCTT
CGTTCTACCATCGACACCACCACGCTGGCACCCAGTTGATCGGCGCGAGATTTAATCGCCGCGACAATTT
GCGACGGCGCGTGCAGGGCCAGACTGGAGGTGGCAACGCCAATCAGCAACGACTGTTTGCCCGCCAGTTG
TTGTGCCACGCGGTTGGGAATGTAATTCAGCTCCGCCATCGCCGCTTCCACTTTTTCCCGCGTTTTCGCA
GAAACGTGGCTGGCCTGGTTCACCACGCGGGAAACGGTCTGATAAGAGACACCGGCATACTCTGCGACAT
CGTATAACGTTACTGGTTTCACATTCACCACCCTGAATTGACTCTCTTCCGGGCGCTATCATGCCATACC
GCGAAAGGTTTTGCGCCATTCGATGGTGTCCGGGATCTCGACGCTCTCCCTTATGCGACTCCTGCATTAG
GAAGCAGCCCAGTAGTAGGTTGAGGCCGTTGAGCACCGCCGCCGCAAGGAATGGTGCATGCAAGGAGATG
GCGCCCAACAGTCCCCCGGCCACGGGGCCTGCCACCATACCCACGCCGAAACAAGCGCTCATGAGCCCGA
AGTGGCGAGCCCGATCTTCCCCATCGGTGATGTCGGCGATATAGGCGCCAGCAACCGCACCTGTGGCGCC
GGTGATGCCGGCCACGATGCGTCCGGCGTAGAGGATCGAGATCTCGATCCCGCGAAATTAATACGACTCA
CTATAGGGGAATTGTGAGCGGATAACAATTCCCCTCTAGAAATAATTTTGTTTAACTTTAAGAAGGAGAT
ATACCATGCATCACCACCACCATCACCACCATGGTTCTGGATGGAGCCATCCGCAGTTTGAAAAAGGATC
AGGTAAAATCGAAGAAGGTAAACTGGTAATCTGGATTAACGGCGATAAAGGCTATAACGGTCTCGCTGAA
GTCGGTAAGAAATTCGAGAAAGATACCGGAATTAAAGTCACCGTTGAGCATCCGGATAAACTGGAAGAGA
AATTCCCACAGGTTGCGGCAACTGGCGATGGCCCTGACATTATCTTCTGGGCACACGACCGCTTTGGTGG
CTACGCTCAATCTGGCCTGTTGGCTGAAATCACCCCGGACAAAGCGTTCCAGGACAAGCTGTATCCGTTT
ACCTGGGATGCCGTACGTTACAACGGCAAGCTGATTGCTTACCCGATCGCTGTTGAAGCGTTATCGCTGA
TTTATAACAAAGATCTGCTGCCGAACCCGCCAAAAACCTGGGAAGAGATCCCGGCGCTGGATAAAGAACT
GAAAGCGAAAGGTAAGAGCGCGCTGATGTTCAACCTGCAAGAACCGTACTTCACCTGGCCGCTGATTGCT
GCTGACGGGGGTTATGCGTTCAAGTATGAAAACGGCAAGTACGACATTAAAGACGTGGGCGTGGATAACG
CTGGCGCGAAAGCGGGTCTGACCTTCCTGGTTGACCTGATTAAAAACAAACACATGAATGCAGACACCGA
TTACTCCATCGCAGAAGCTGCCTTTAATAAAGGCGAAACAGCGATGACCATCAACGGCCCGTGGGCATGG
TCCAACATCGACACCAGCAAAGTGAATTATGGTGTAACGGTACTGCCGACCTTCAAGGGTCAACCATCCA
AACCGTTCGTTGGCGTGCTGAGCGCAGGTATTAACGCCGCCAGTCCGAACAAAGAGCTGGCAAAAGAGTT
CCTCGAAAACTATCTGCTGACTGATGAAGGTCTGGAAGCGGTTAATAAAGACAAACCGCTGGGTGCCGTA
GCGCTGAAGTCTTACGAGGAAGAGTTGGCGAAAGATCCACGTATTGCCGCCACTATGGAAAACGCCCAGA
AAGGTGAAATCATGCCGAACATCCCGCAGATGTCCGCTTTCTGGTATGCCGTGCGTACTGCGGTGATCAA
CGCCGCCAGCGGTCGTCAGACTGTCGATGAAGCCCTGAAAGACGCGCAGACTGGGTCTGGATCAGGCTCT
GAAAACCTTTACTTCCAGGGCGGATCCGGTATGAGTAGCACCAAACCAATTAAACCACATATTCAAAGTA
CCAAGATTGACACGCTGTATCCGAGTTACGATGTGATTGTTATTGGTGCCGGTATCGCCGGTCTGATTTG
TGCCGCCTTCCTGGCCAAAAGTGGTAAGAAAGCCCTGCTGATTGAGCAACATTTCATTCCAGGTGGCTAC
TGTACCAGCTTTAAACGTAAGGGTTTCCTGTTTGATGCGGCGGTTCATCATATTGGCGGTTGCGGTAAAT
GGAGCGTGGTGGGTCGTTGTTTCAAAATGCTGGGCATCGAAATGGACTTTTACCATCTGGACCCAATGGA
TAATCTGATCTTCCCAACGTTTAGCATTGAAATTCCAGCCGATCTGGATGAATACCTGCTGCGCCTGCAA
AAGCGTTACCCACATGAAAAGGATAACATTAAGTGGTTTTTTCAAGACTTTATCCGCCTGTACCGCGCCA
CCTTCCATAATGAGAAAAGTCAAATCATCGAGAAATACAAAGATATGACGTACGGCATGATGCTGGATCA
TTTCTTTGATGATAGTGAACTGAAAATGGTTCTGAGCGGCCAGTGGGGTTACGTGGGTCTGGCCCCGAGC
AAGGCCAGCGCCATTGCCATGAGCCAAATGATGATTAACTATCTGAAAGATGGTGCCTTTTTTCCAAAGG
GTGGTACCCAAGAATTTGCCAATGCCATTTTTCGTAAGTTTATCGATTTCGGCGGTCATGTTATGCTGAG
TAGTAAAGTGAAGAAAATCCTGAAGAAGGGCCCAAGTGTTAATGGTGTGAAACTGAATGACGATAAGGAA
ATTCATAGCAGTGTTGTGGTGAGCAATATCGATGCGCGTCAGACCTTTTATCATCTGCTGAACGACGGTA
ATGATGTGGATGCCGTTTACCTGAAAAACATTGAGGGTATGAAAGAAAGTTGTAGTTTTTTTCTGCTGTA
CCTGGGTATCGGTAAAGGCATTGACCTGAATACGCTGAAGCGCGGCTTCTACCTGAGTGGTAGCAATTTC
GACAGCATCGACAGTGAATGGATGTATATTAGTGTGCCAACCAGTATTTGTCAAGCGCTGAGTCCACAAA
ATAAGCAAATTATCAGTATCGTGGTGTACAAGAAAGAAGAGTTCTACAAAAATGTGACCGATTGGGAACT
GCTGAAACAGAATATTGTGAGCAGTACGCTGGAGCGCCTGGAAAGTTACCTGCCGGATATTAAGAAACAT
ATTGAGATCATTGAAGTTGCCACCCCAAAAACCCTGGAACGCTACACCCTGAACACGAACGGTGCCGCGT
ATGGTTGGGCCGTGAGTGTTGACCAAATCTGGGAACAGCGTCTGAGCCCAACGACGCCGATTAGTGGTCT
GTATCTGGCGGGTCATTGGACGCGCCCAGGTCCAGGTATCTGCGCCGTGGTTAGTAGTGGTTGGAGTGTG
GCCAACCTGATTCTGAAAAATTGGCGTTAACTCGAGCACCACCACCACCACCACTGAGATCCGGCTGCTA
ACAAAGCCCGAAAGGAAGCTGAGTTGGCTGCTGCCACCGCTGAGCAATAACTAGCATAACCCCTTGGGGC
CTCTAAACGGGTCTTGAGGGGTTTTTTGCTGAAAGGAGGAACTATATCCGGATTGGCGAATGGG
[124 nt withheld, positions 4685-4808]
C
[91 nt withheld, positions 4810-4900]
A
[49 nt withheld, positions 4902-4950]
CCTTTGACGTTGGAGTCCACGTTCTTT
[37 nt withheld, positions 4978-5014]
ACCCTATCTCGGTCTATTCTTTTGATTTATAAGGGATTTTGCCGATTTCGGCCTATTGGTTAAAAAATGA
GCTGATTTAACAAAAATTTAACGCGAATTTTAACAAAATATTAACGCTTACAATTTAGGTGGCACTTTTC
GGGGAAATGTGCGCGGAACCCCTATTTGTTTATTTTTCTAAATACATTCAAATATGTATCCGCTCATGAA
TTAATTCTTAGAAAAACTCATCGAGCATCAAATGAAACTGCAATTTATTCATATCAGGATTATCAATACC
ATATTTTTGAAAAAGCCGTTTCTGTAATGAAGGAGAAAACTCACCGAGGCAGTTCCATAGGATGGCAAGA
TCCTGGTATCGGTCTGCGATTCCGACTCGTCCAACATCAATACAACCTATTAATTTCCCCTCGTCAAAAA
TAAGGTTATCAAGTGAGAAATCACCATGAGTGACGACTGAATCCGGTGAGAATGGCAAAAGTTTATGCAT
TTCTTTCCAGACTTGTTCAACAGGCCAGCCATTACGCTCGTCATCAAAATCACTCGCATCAACCAAACCG
TTATTCATTCGTGATTGCGCCTGAGCGAGACGAAATACGCGATCGCTGTTAAAAGGACAATTACAAACAG
GAATCGAATGCAACCGGCGCAGGAACACTGCCAGCGCATCAACAATATTTTCACCTGAATCAGGATATTC
TTCTAATACCTGGAATGCTGTTTTCCCGGGGATCGCAGTGGTGAGTAACCATGCATCATCAGGAGTACGG
ATAAAATGCTTGATGGTCGGAAGAGGCATAAATTCCGTCAGCCAGTTTAGTCTGACCATCTCATCTGTAA
CATCATTGGCAACGCTACCTTTGCCATGTTTCAGAAACAACTCTGGCGCATCGGGCTTCCCATACAATCG
ATAGATTGTCGCACCTGATTGCCCGACATTATCGCGAGCCCATTTATACCCATATAAATCAGCATCCATG
TTGGAATTTAATCGCGGCCTAGAGCAAGACGTTTCCCGTTGAATATGGCTCATAACACCCCTTGTATTAC
TGTTTATGTAAGCAGACAGTTTTATTGTTCATGACCAAAATCCCTTAACGTGAGTTTTCGTTCCACTGAG
CGTCAGACCCCGTAGAAAAGATCAAAGGATCTTCTTGAGATCCTTTTTTTCTGCGCGTAATCTGCTGCTT
GCAAACAAAAAAACCACCGCTACCAGCGGTGGTTTGTTTGCCGGATCAAGAGCTACCAACTCTTTTTCCG
AAGGTAACTGGCTTCAGCAGAGCGCAGATACCAAATACTGTCCTTCTAGTGTAGCCGTAGTTAGGCCACC
ACTTCAAGAACTCTGTAGCACCGCCTACATACCTCGCTCTGCTAATCCTGTTACCAGTGGCTGCTGCCAG
TGGCGATAAGTCGTGTCTTACCGGGTTGGACTCAAGACGATAGTTACCGGATAAGGCGCAGCGGTCGGGC
TGAACGGGGGGTTCGTGCACACAGCCCAGCTTGGAGCGAACGACCTACACCGAACTGAGATACCTACAGC
GTGAGCTATGAGAAAGCGCCACGCTTCCCGAAGGGAGAAAGGCGGACAGGTATCCGGTAAGCGGCAGGGT
CGGAACAGGAGAGCGCACGAGGGAGCTTCCAGGGGGAAACGCCTGGTATCTTTATAGTCCTGTCGGGTTT
CGCCACCTCTGACTTGAGCGTCGATTTTTGTGATGCTCGTCAGGGGGGCGGAGCCTATGGAAAAACGCCA
GCAACGCGGCCTTTTTACGGTTCCTGGCCTTTTGCTGGCCTTTTGCTCACATGTTCTTTCCTGCGTTATC
CCCTGATTCTGTGGATAACCGTATTACCGCCTTTGAGTGAGCTGATACCGCTCGCCGCAGCCGAACGACC
GAGCGCAGCGAGTCAGTGAGCGAGGAAGCGGAAGAGCGCCTGATGCGGTATTTTCTCCTTACGCATCTGT
GCGGTATTTCACACCGCAATGGTGCACTCTCAGTACAATCTGCTCTGATGCCGCATAGTTAAGCCAGTAT
ACACTCCGCTATCGCTACGTGACTGGGTCATGGCTGCGCCCCGACACCCGCCAACACCCGCTGACGCGCC
CTGACGGGCTTGTCTGCTCCCGGCATCCGCTTACAGACAAGCTGTGACCGTCTCCGGGAGCTGCATGTGT
CAGAGGTTTTCACCGTCATCACCGAAACGCGCGAGGCAGCTGCGGTAAAGCTCATCAGCGTGGTCGTGAA
GCGATTCACAGATGTCTGCCTGTTCATCCGCGTCCAGCTCGTTGAGTTTCTCCAGAAGCGTTAATGTCTG
GCTTCTGATAAAGCGGGCCATGTTAAGGGCGGTTTTTTCCTGTTTGGTCACTGATGCCTCCGTGTAAGGG
GGATTTCTGTTCATGGGGGTAATGATACCGATGAAACGAGAGAGGATGCTCACGATACGGGTTACTGATG
ATGAACATGCCCGGTTACTGGAACGTTGTGAGGGTAAACAACTGGCGGTATGGATGCGGCGGGACCAGAG
AAAAATCACTCAGGGTCAATGCCAGCGCTTCGTTAATACAGATGTAGGTGTTCCACAGGGTAGCCAGCAG
CATCCTGCGATGCAGATCCGGAACATAATGGTGCAGGGCGCTGACTTCCGCGTTTCCAGACTTTACGAAA
CACGGAAACCGAAGACCATTCATGTTGTTGCTCAGGTCGCAGACGTTTTGCAGCAGCAGTCGCTTCACGT
TCGCTCGCGTATCGGTGATTCATTCTGCTAACCAGTAAGGCAACCCCGCCAGCCTAGCCGGGTCCTCAAC
GACAGGAGCACGATCATGCGCACCCGTGGGGCCGCCATGCCGGCGATAATGGCCTGCTTCTCGCCGAAAC
GTTTGGTGGCGGGACCAGTGACGAAGGCTT
Features (pLannotate 1.2.2; 20 found; start..end, strand, type, name):
    236..257     -  protein_bind   CAP binding site: CAP binding activates transcription in the presence of cAMP. E. coli catabolite activator protein
    270..1352    -  CDS            lacI: lac repressor; lacI; The lac repressor binds to the lac operator to inhibit transcription in E. coli. This inhibition can be relieved by adding lactose or isopropyl-β-D-thiogalactopyranoside (IPTG).
   1353..1430    -  promoter       lacI promoter: lacI
   1438..1717    -  CDS            TcR (fragment): tetracycline efflux protein; tet; confers resistance to tetracycline
   1739..1757    +  promoter       T7 promoter: promoter for bacteriophage T7 RNA polymerase
   1758..1782    +  protein_bind   lac operator: The lac repressor binds to the lac operator to inhibit transcription in E. coli. This inhibition can be relieved by adding lactose or isopropyl-β-D-thiogalactopyranoside (IPTG). lac repressor encoded by lacI
   1797..1819    +  RBS            RBS: efficient ribosome binding site from bacteriophage T7 gene 10 (Olins and Rangwala, 1989)
   1895..2992    +  CDS            MBP: maltose binding protein from E. coli; malE (mutated); This version of the gene does not encode a signal sequence, so MBP will remain in the cytosol.
   3107..3211    +  CDS            PIPOX (fragment): SOX_BOVIN - Experimental evidence at transcript level: Swiss-Prot protein existence level 2. Metabolizes sarcosine, L-pipecolic acid and L-proline. From Bos taurus (Bovine).
   4517..4534    +  CDS            9xHis (fragment): 9xHis affinity tag
   4544..4593    +  CDS            SET1 (fragment): solubility-enhancement tag derived from T7 phage gene 10B
   4601..4648    +  terminator     T7 terminator: transcription terminator for bacteriophage T7 RNA polymerase
   4685..5113    +  rep_origin     f1 ori (sequence partly withheld): f1 bacteriophage origin of replication; arrow indicates direction of (+) strand synthesis
   5166..5223    +  promoter       AmpR promoter (fragment): bla
   5232..6047    -  CDS            KanR: aminoglycoside phosphotransferase; aph(3')-Ia; confers resistance to kanamycin in bacteria or G418 (Geneticin®) in eukaryotes
   6169..6757    +  rep_origin     ori: high-copy-number ColE1/pMB1/pBR322/pUC origin of replication
   6943..7082    -  misc_feature   bom: basis of mobility region from pBR322
   7184..7375    -  CDS            rop: Rop protein, which maintains plasmids at low copy number; rop
   7392..7772    +  CDS            YPB1_ECOLX: Protein predicted: Swiss-Prot protein existence level 4. From Escherichia coli.
   7844..221     -  CDS            TcR (fragment) (across the origin): tetracycline efflux protein; tet; confers resistance to tetracycline
