[The description below was written by a language model from this plasmid's Addgene catalogue record and pLannotate feature annotations shown in this document.]
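Description:
Ppj217(JBEI-13454) is a bacterial expression plasmid of about 7.9 kb built on a pET24 backbone and designed to produce a Kuenenia stuttgartiensis protein, recorded only as "3607", in E. coli. It is selected with kanamycin through an aph(3')-Ia KanR gene. It replicates from a ColE1/pMB1-type origin accompanied by the pBR322 bom region and the rop gene, which matches the depositor's description of a medium copy number. An f1 phage origin is also present, along with short tetracycline-resistance gene fragments that appear to be non-functional leftovers of the pBR322 lineage.

The expression cassette follows the usual pET arrangement. A T7 promoter with an adjacent lac operator and the T7 gene 10 ribosome binding site drives the fusion open reading frame, which ends at the T7 terminator. A plasmid-borne lacI gene supplies repressor, so transcription is induced with IPTG in a host that provides T7 RNA polymerase, such as the BL21(DE) strain listed. According to the catalogue, the insert carries an N-terminal 8xHis-StrepII-MBP tag and was assembled by Gibson cloning. The feature table annotates the cytosolic, signal-sequence-free MBP but not the His or StrepII segments, which presumably lie in the short gap between the ribosome binding site and MBP. The 3607 coding region is not annotated by name. It probably occupies the stretch downstream of MBP, where a short match to a sarcosine oxidase-like protein is flagged. A His-tag fragment lies near the terminator, and the record does not show whether it is translated.

The two affinity tags allow purification and MBP can aid solubility. The plasmid comes from a study testing candidate ladderane lipid biosynthesis genes from anammox bacteria by heterologous expression in E. coli.
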