Addgene plasmid #89787: Ppj217(JBEI-13454)
Purpose: for expression of N-8xHis-StrepII-MBP-3607
Depositing lab: Harry Beller. Depositing organization: Lawrence Berkeley National Laboratory. Publication: Investigation of Proposed Ladderane Biosynthetic Genes from Anammox Bacteria by Heterologous Expression in E. coli. Javidpour P, Deutsch S, Mutalik VK, Hillson NJ, Petzold CJ, Keasling JD, Beller HR. PLoS One. 2016 Mar 14;11(3):e0151087. doi: 10.1371/journal.pone.0151087. eCollection 2016. PONE-D-16-02052 PubMed 26975050.
Backbone
  Vector backbone: pET24
  Vector type: Bacterial Expression
Growth in bacteria
  Bacterial resistance: Kanamycin, 50 μg/mL
  Growth temperature: 37°C
  Growth strain: BL21(DE)
  Copy number: Unknown
Gene/Insert
  Gene/Insert name: 3607
  Species: K. stuttgartiensis
  Tag / fusion protein: 8xHis-StrepII-MBP (N terminal on insert)
  Cloning method: Gibson Cloning
Terms and licenses: Academic/Nonprofit Terms; Industry Terms: Not Available to Industry
Depositor comments: Growth strain: BL21(DE), Medium Copy, Gene from Kuenenia stuttgartiensis
How to cite: Ppj217(JBEI-13454) was a gift from Harry Beller (Addgene plasmid # 89787 ; http://n2t.net/addgene:89787 ; RRID:Addgene_89787)
